>Addgene plasmid #248873 | TDP-43_CTD_N319A | addgene full sequence | sequence record 494391 | Addgene NGS Result
TAATACGACTCACTATAGGGGAATTGTGAGCGGATAACAATTCCCCTCTAGAAATAATTTTGTTTAACTT
TTGAAGGAGATATACCATGGGTAGCGACAAGATTCATCACCACCATCATCATGAGAACTTATACTTTCAA
GGCCATATGAACCGCCAACTGGAACGTTCCGGTCGTTTCGGTGGTAATCCGGGTGGTTTCGGCAACCAGG
GTGGCTTTGGCAATTCGCGTGGCGGTGGTGCCGGCTTGGGCAATAACCAAGGTTCCAATATGGGTGGCGG
TATGAACTTTGGTGCCTTCTCCATCGCACCGGCAATGATGGCGGCTGCACAAGCGGCGCTGCAGTCTAGC
TGGGGTATGATGGGCATGCTGGCGAGCCAGCAGAACCAGTCAGGCCCGAGCGGCAATAATCAGAATCAAG
GTAACATGCAGCGTGAACCGAATCAAGCGTTTGGTAGCGGTAACAATAGCTACAGCGGTAGCAACAGCGG
TGCGGCAATCGGCTGGGGTAGCGCAAGCAATGCGGGCAGCGGTAGCGGTTTCAACGGCGGCTTTGGTAGC
AGCATGGATAGCAAGAGCTCCGGTTGGGGCATGTAACTCGAGCCCCCTAGCATAACCCCTTGGGGCCTCT
AAACGGGTCTTGAGGGGTTTTTTGCCCCTGAGACGCGTCAATCGAGTTCGTACCTAAGGGCGACACCCCC
TAATTAGCCCGGGCGAAAGGCCCAGTCTTTCGACTGAGCCTTTCGTTTTATTTGATGCCTGGCAGTTCCC
TACTCTCGCATGGGGAGTCCCCACACTACCATCGGCGCTACGGCGTTTCACTTCTGAGTTCGGCATGGGG
TCAGGTGGGACCACCGCGCTACTGCCGCCAGGCAAACAAGGGGTGTTATGAGCCATATTCAGGTATAAAT
GGGCTCGCGATAATGTTCAGAATTGGTTAATTGGTTGTAACACTGACCCCTATTTGTTTATTTTTCTAAA
TACATTCAAATATGTATCCGCTCATGAGACAATAACCCTGATAAATGCTTCAATAATATTGAAAAAGGAA
GAATATGAGCCATATTCAACGGGAAACGTCGAGGCCGCGATTAAATTCCAACATGGATGCTGATTTATAT
GGGTATAAATGGGCTCGCGATAATGTCGGGCAATCAGGTGCGACAATCTATCGCTTGTATGGGAAGCCCG
ATGCGCCAGAGTTGTTTCTGAAACATGGCAAAGGTAGCGTTGCCAATGATGTTACAGATGAGATGGTCAG
ACTAAACTGGCTGACGGAATTTATGCCACTTCCGACCATCAAGCATTTTATCCGTACTCCTGATGATGCA
TGGTTACTCACCACTGCGATCCCCGGAAAAACAGCGTTCCAGGTATTAGAAGAATATCCTGATTCAGGTG
AAAATATTGTTGATGCGCTGGCAGTGTTCCTGCGCCGGTTGCACTCGATTCCTGTTTGTAATTGTCCTTT
TAACAGCGATCGCGTATTTCGCCTCGCTCAGGCGCAATCACGAATGAATAACGGTTTGGTTGATGCGAGT
GATTTTGATGACGAGCGTAATGGCTGGCCTGTTGAACAAGTCTGGAAAGAAATGCATAAACTTTTGCCAT
TCTCACCGGATTCAGTCGTCACTCATGGTGATTTCTCACTTGATAACCTTATTTTTGACGAGGGGAAATT
AATAGGTTGTATTGATGTTGGACGAGTCGGAATCGCAGACCGATACCAGGATCTTGCCATCCTATGGAAC
TGCCTCGGTGAGTTTTCTCCTTCATTACAGAAACGGCTTTTTCAAAAATATGGTATTGATAATCCTGATA
TGAATAAATTGCAATTTCATTTGATGCTCGATGAGTTTTTCTAAGCGGCGCGCCATCGAATGGCGCAAAA
CCTTTCGCGGTATGGCATGATAGCGCCCGGAAGAGAGTCAATTCAGGGTGGTGAATATGAAACCAGTAAC
GTTATACGATGTCGCAGAGTATGCCGGTGTCTCTTATCAGACCGTTTCCCGCGTGGTGAACCAGGCCAGC
CACGTTTCTGCGAAAACGCGGGAAAAAGTGGAAGCGGCGATGGCGGAGCTGAATTACATTCCCAACCGCG
TGGCACAACAACTGGCGGGCAAACAGTCGTTGCTGATTGGCGTTGCCACCTCCAGTCTGGCCCTGCACGC
GCCGTCGCAAATTGTCGCGGCGATTAAATCTCGCGCCGATCAACTGGGTGCCAGCGTGGTGGTGTCGATG
GTAGAACGAAGCGGCGTCGAAGCCTGTAAAGCGGCGGTGCACAATCTTCTCGCGCAACGCGTCAGTGGGC
TGATCATTAACTATCCGCTGGATGACCAGGATGCCATTGCTGTGGAAGCTGCCTGCACTAATGTTCCGGC
GTTATTTCTTGATGTCTCTGACCAGACACCCATCAACAGTATTATTTTCTCCCATGAGGACGGTACGCGA
CTGGGCGTGGAGCATCTGGTCGCATTGGGTCACCAGCAAATCGCGCTGTTAGCGGGCCCATTAAGTTCTG
TCTCGGCGCGTCTGCGTCTGGCTGGCTGGCATAAATATCTCACTCGCAATCAAATTCAGCCGATAGCGGA
ACGGGAAGGCGACTGGAGTGCCATGTCCGGTTTTCAACAAACCATGCAAATGCTGAATGAGGGCATCGTT
CCCACTGCGATGCTGGTTGCCAACGATCAGATGGCGCTGGGCGCAATGCGCGCCATTACCGAGTCCGGGC
TGCGCGTTGGTGCGGATATCTCGGTAGTGGGATACGACGATACCGAAGATAGCTCATGTTATATCCCGCC
GTTAACCACCATCAAACAGGATTTTCGCCTGCTGGGGCAAACCAGCGTGGACCGCTTGCTGCAACTCTCT
CAGGGCCAGGCGGTGAAGGGCAATCAGCTGTTGCCAGTCTCACTGGTGAAAAGAAAAACCACCCTGGCGC
CCAATACGCAAACCGCCTCTCCCCGCGCGTTGGCCGATTCATTAATGCAGCTGGCACGACAGGTTTCCCG
ACTGGAAAGCGGGCAGTGACTCATGACCAAAATCCCTTAACGTGAGTTACGCGCGCGTCGTTCCACTGAG
CGTCAGACCCCGTAGAAAAGATCAAAGGATCTTCTTGAGATCCTTTTTTTCTGCGCGTAATCTGCTGCTT
GCAAACAAAAAAACCACCGCTACCAGCGGTGGTTTGTTTGCCGGATCAAGAGCTACCAACTCTTTTTCCG
AAGGTAACTGGCTTCAGCAGAGCGCAGATACCAAATACTGTTCTTCTAGTGTAGCCGTAGTTAGCCCACC
ACTTCAAGAACTCTGTAGCACCGCCTACATACCTCGCTCTGCTAATCCTGTTACCAGTGGCTGCTGCCAG
TGGCGATAAGTCGTGTCTTACCGGGTTGGACTCAAGACGATAGTTACCGGATAAGGCGCAGCGGTCGGGC
TGAACGGGGGGTTCGTGCACACAGCCCAGCTTGGAGCGAACGACCTACACCGAACTGAGATACCTACAGC
GTGAGCTATGAGAAAGCGCCACGCTTCCCGAAGGGAGAAAGGCGGACAGGTATCCGGTAAGCGGCAGGGT
CGGAACAGGAGAGCGCACGAGGGAGCTTCCAGGGGGAAACGCCTGGTATCTTTATAGTCCTGTCGGGTTT
CGCCACCTCTGACTTGAGCGTCGATTTTTGTGATGCTCGTCAGGGGGGCGGAGCCTATGGAAAAACGCCA
GCAACGCGGCCTTTTTACGGTTCCTGGCCTTTTGCTGGCCTTTTGCTCACATGTTCTTTCCTGCGTTATC
CCCTGATTCTGTGGATAACCGTATTACCGCCTTTGAGTGAGCTGATACCGCTCGCCGCAGCCGAACGACC
GAGCGCAGCGAGTCAGTGAGCGAGGAAGCGGAAGGCGAGAGTAGGGAACTGCCAGGCATCAAACTAAGCA
GAAGGCCCCTGACGGATGGCCTTTTTGCGTTTCTACAAACTCTTTCTGTGTTGTAAAACGACGGCCAGTC
TTAAGCTCGGGCCCCCTGGGCGGTTCTGATAACGAGTAATCGTTAATCCGCAAATAACGTAAAAACCCGC
TTCGGCGGGTTTTTTTATGGGGGGAGTTTAGGGAAAGAGCATTTGTCAGAATATTTAAGGGCGCCTGTCA
CTTTGCTTGATATATGAGAATTATTTAACCTTATAAATGAGAAAAAAGCAACGCACTTTAAATAAGATAC
GTTGCTTTTTCGATTGATGAACACCTATAATTAAACTATTCATCTATTATTTATGATTTTTTGTATATAC
AATATTTCTAGTTTGTTAAAGAGAATTAAGAAAATAAATCTCGAAAATAATAAAGGGAAAATCAGTTTTT
GATATCAAAATTATACATGTCAACGATAATACAAAATATAATACAAACTATAAGATGTTATCAGTATTTA
TTATGCATTTAGAATAAATTTTGTGTCGCCCTTCCGCGAAAT
Features (pLannotate 1.2.2; 14 found; start..end, strand, type, name):
      1..19      +  promoter       T7 promoter: promoter for bacteriophage T7 RNA polymerase
     20..44      +  protein_bind   lac operator: The lac repressor binds to the lac operator to inhibit transcription in E. coli. This inhibition can be relieved by adding lactose or isopropyl-β-D-thiogalactopyranoside (IPTG). lac repressor encoded by lacI
     84..593     +  CDS            TARDBP (fragment): TADBP_HUMAN - Also known as TDP43. Experimental evidence at protein level: Swiss-Prot protein existence level 1. RNA-binding protein that is involved in various steps of RNA biogenesis and processing (PubMed:23519609). Preferentially binds, via its two RNA recognition motifs RRM1 and RRM2, to GU-repeats on RNA molecules predominantly localized within long introns and in the 3'UTR of mRNAs (PubMed:23519609, PubMed:24240615, PubMed:24464995). In turn, regulates the splicing of many non-coding and protein-coding RNAs including proteins involved in neuronal survival, as well as mRNAs that encode p
    607..654     +  terminator     T7 terminator: transcription terminator for bacteriophage T7 RNA polymerase
    714..754     -  terminator     rrnB T1 terminator (fragment): transcription terminator T1 from the E. coli rrnB gene
    756..871     -  ncRNA          5S rRNA: Accession: RF00001 - 5S ribosomal RNA
    902..926     +  CDS            KanR (fragment): aminoglycoside phosphotransferase; aph(3')-Ia; confers resistance to kanamycin in bacteria or G418 (Geneticin®) in eukaryotes
    956..1052    +  promoter       AmpR promoter (fragment): bla
   1055..1864    +  CDS            KanR: aminoglycoside phosphotransferase; aph(3')-Ia; confers resistance to kanamycin in bacteria or G418 (Geneticin®) in eukaryotes
   1873..1946    +  promoter       lacI promoter (fragment): lacI
   1947..3026    +  CDS            lacI: LACI_ECOLI - Experimental evidence at protein level: Swiss-Prot protein existence level 1. Repressor of the lactose operon. Binds allolactose as an inducer. From Escherichia coli (strain K12).
   3115..3703    +  rep_origin     ori: high-copy-number ColE1/pMB1/pBR322/pUC origin of replication
   3928..3945    +  terminator     rrnB T2 terminator (fragment): transcription terminator T2 from the E. coli rrnB gene
   3970..3989    -  CDS            lacZα (fragment): LacZα fragment of β-galactosidase; lacZ fragment
