[The description below was written by a language model from this plasmid's Addgene catalogue record and pLannotate feature annotations shown in this document.]
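Description:
TDP-43_CTD_N319A is a 4,452 bp bacterial expression plasmid built on the pJ411 backbone. It produces the C-terminal domain of human TDP-43 (TARDBP) carrying an asparagine-to-alanine substitution at residue 319. The plasmid replicates in E. coli from a high-copy ColE1/pUC-type origin. Selection is with kanamycin, through an aph(3')-Ia aminoglycoside phosphotransferase gene that appears to be driven by a fragment of the bla (AmpR) promoter.

Expression runs from a T7 promoter followed directly by a lac operator, and the coding region ends at a T7 terminator. The plasmid also carries lacI with its own promoter, so Lac repressor holds transcription off until IPTG or lactose is added. Production requires a host that supplies T7 RNA polymerase; the DH5alpha strain listed in the record is for propagation. The catalogue gives the insert as 447 bp with an N-terminal 6xHis tag contributed by the backbone. The annotated TARDBP-matching region is slightly longer at about 510 bp, and the His tag is not called as a separate feature, so the extra length may reflect tag and linker sequence; the record does not spell this out. rrnB T1 and T2 terminator fragments and a 5S rRNA segment flank the functional units and probably serve as transcriptional insulators. The short KanR and lacZα fragments look like backbone remnants.

The His tag allows affinity purification of the recombinant domain. The associated publication examines helix-mediated multimerization of the conserved region of the TDP-43 C-terminal domain, which suggests that the N319A variant serves as a point mutant for probing those interactions in vitro.
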