Addgene plasmid #248873: TDP-43_CTD_N319A
Purpose: Expresses 6xHis-tagged C-terminal domain of TDP-43 with N319A.
Depositing lab: Nicolas Fawzi. Depositing organization: Brown University. Publication: Structural details of helix-mediated multimerization of the conserved region of TDP-43 C-terminal domain. Rizuan A, Shenoy J, Mohanty P, Dos Passos PM, Mercado Ortiz JF, Bai L, Viswanathan R, Zaborowksy J, Wang SH, Johnson V, Mamede LD, Titus AR, Ayala YM, Ghirlando R, Mittal J, Fawzi NL. Nat Commun. 2025 Nov 26;16(1):10528. doi: 10.1038/s41467-025-65546-w. PubMed 41298366.
Backbone
  Vector backbone: pJ411
  Backbone size w/o insert (bp): 4005
  Total vector size (bp): 4452
  Vector type: Bacterial Expression
Growth in bacteria
  Bacterial resistance: Kanamycin, 50 μg/mL
  Growth temperature: 37°C
  Growth strain: DH5alpha
  Copy number: High Copy
Gene/Insert
  Gene/Insert name: TDP-43_CTD_N319A
  Species: H. sapiens (human)
  Insert size (bp): 447
  Mutation: changed N319A
  Entrez Gene: TARDBP (a.k.a. ALS10, TDP-43)
  Tag / fusion protein: 6xHis-tags (N terminal on backbone)
Terms and licenses: Academic/Nonprofit Terms; Industry Terms: Not Available to Industry
Depositor comments: Please visit https://doi.org/10.1101/2024.07.05.602258 for bioRxiv preprint.
How to cite: TDP-43_CTD_N319A was a gift from Nicolas Fawzi (Addgene plasmid # 248873 ; http://n2t.net/addgene:248873 ; RRID:Addgene_248873)
